Addgene plasmid #98679: RNAPII_CTD27-52_K5S
Purpose: Expresses 6xHis-tagged C-terminal domain of RNA polymerase II with K5S
Depositing lab: Nicolas Fawzi. Depositing organization: Brown University. Publication: Lysines in the RNA Polymerase II C-Terminal Domain Contribute to TAF15 Fibril Recruitment. Janke AM, Seo DH, Rahmanian V, Conicella AE, Mathews KL, Burke KA, Mittal J, Fawzi NL. Biochemistry. 2017 Oct 11. doi: 10.1021/acs.biochem.7b00310. PubMed 28945358.
Backbone
  Vector backbone: pJ411
  Vector type: Bacterial Expression
Growth in bacteria
  Bacterial resistance: Kanamycin, 50 μg/mL
  Growth temperature: 37°C
  Growth strain: DH5alpha
  Copy number: High Copy
Gene/Insert
  Gene/Insert name: RNA polymerase II C-terminal domain
  Species: H. sapiens (human)
  Mutation: K1838S, K1859S, K1866S, K1873S, K1887S
  Entrez Gene: POLR2A (a.k.a. NEDHIB, POLR2, POLRA, RPB1, RPBh1, RPO2, RPOL2, RpIILS, hRPB220, hsRPB1)
  Tag / fusion protein: 6xHis (N terminal on backbone)
  Cloning method: Restriction Enzyme; 5′ cloning site Unknown (unknown if destroyed); 3′ cloning site Unknown (unknown if destroyed)
Terms and licenses: Academic/Nonprofit Terms; Industry Terms: Not Available to Industry
How to cite: RNAPII_CTD27-52_K5S was a gift from Nicolas Fawzi (Addgene plasmid # 98679 ; http://n2t.net/addgene:98679 ; RRID:Addgene_98679)
