[The description below was written by a language model from this plasmid's Addgene catalogue record and pLannotate feature annotations shown in this document.]
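Description:
RNAPII_CTD27-52_K5S is a bacterial expression plasmid built on the pJ411 backbone for producing a mutant fragment of the human RNA polymerase II C-terminal domain (from POLR2A, the largest subunit, RPB1) in E. coli. The sequenced record is 4,605 nt. It replicates from a high-copy ColE1/pUC-type origin and is selected with kanamycin through an aph(3')-Ia aminoglycoside phosphotransferase gene, which the annotation places downstream of an AmpR (bla) promoter fragment.

Expression is driven by a T7 promoter immediately followed by a lac operator, with a T7 terminator closing the cassette. The plasmid also carries its own lacI gene under the lacI promoter. The lac repressor therefore keeps transcription off until IPTG or lactose relieves it, and expression requires a host that supplies T7 RNA polymerase. The coding region itself was not annotated by the feature tool, but it should lie in the roughly 700 nt gap between the lac operator and the T7 terminator. According to the catalogue entry it encodes the CTD with an N-terminal 6xHis tag supplied by the backbone, useful for metal-affinity purification. The name suggests the fragment spans heptad repeats 27 to 52, the distal half of the CTD, though the record does not say so explicitly. Five lysines are changed to serine (K1838S, K1859S, K1866S, K1873S, K1887S), hence "K5S". Fragments of rrnB terminators, a 5S rRNA sequence and a short lacZα remnant are backbone elements that insulate the cassettes or are vestigial.

The associated publication concerns the contribution of CTD lysines to recruitment to TAF15 fibrils, so the plasmid serves to make recombinant lysine-substituted CTD for comparison with the wild-type domain. The cloning sites are not recorded.
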