Features (pLannotate 1.2.2; 13 found; start..end, strand, type, name):
      1..19      +  promoter       T7 promoter: promoter for bacteriophage T7 RNA polymerase
     20..44      +  protein_bind   lac operator: The lac repressor binds to the lac operator to inhibit transcription in E. coli. This inhibition can be relieved by adding lactose or isopropyl-β-D-thiogalactopyranoside (IPTG). lac repressor encoded by lacI
    760..807     +  terminator     T7 terminator: transcription terminator for bacteriophage T7 RNA polymerase
    867..907     -  terminator     rrnB T1 terminator (fragment): transcription terminator T1 from the E. coli rrnB gene
    909..1024    -  ncRNA          5S rRNA: Accession: RF00001 - 5S ribosomal RNA
   1055..1079    +  CDS            KanR (fragment): aminoglycoside phosphotransferase; aph(3')-Ia; confers resistance to kanamycin in bacteria or G418 (Geneticin®) in eukaryotes
   1109..1205    +  promoter       AmpR promoter (fragment): bla
   1208..2017    +  CDS            KanR: aminoglycoside phosphotransferase; aph(3')-Ia; confers resistance to kanamycin in bacteria or G418 (Geneticin®) in eukaryotes
   2026..2099    +  promoter       lacI promoter (fragment): lacI
   2101..3182    +  CDS            lacI (fragment): lac repressor; lacI; The lac repressor binds to the lac operator to inhibit transcription in E. coli. This inhibition can be relieved by adding lactose or isopropyl-β-D-thiogalactopyranoside (IPTG).
   3268..3856    +  rep_origin     ori: high-copy-number ColE1/pMB1/pBR322/pUC origin of replication
   4081..4098    +  terminator     rrnB T2 terminator (fragment): transcription terminator T2 from the E. coli rrnB gene
   4123..4142    -  CDS            lacZα (fragment): LacZα fragment of β-galactosidase; lacZ fragment
>Addgene plasmid #98679 | RNAPII_CTD27-52_K5S | addgene full sequence | sequence record 189292 | Addgene NGS Result
TAATACGACTCACTATAGGGGAATTGTGAGCGGATAACAATTCCCCTCTAGAAATAATTTTGTTTAACTT
TTGAAGGAGATATACCATGGGCAGCGATAAGATCCACCACCACCATCATCATGAGAATCTGTATTTTCAA
GGTCATATGAGCCCGAATTACACGCCGACCTCGCCGAACTATTCTCCTACCTCCCCGAGCTATAGCCCTA
CTAGCCCGAGCTACTCCCCGACCAGCCCAAGCTACAGCCCGAGCTCCCCGCGTTACACGCCGCAGAGCCC
GACCTATACGCCGAGCTCTCCGAGCTATTCCCCGAGCAGCCCGTCTTATAGCCCGGCGAGCCCGAGCTAT
ACCCCAACCTCTCCGTCTTACAGCCCGTCCAGCCCGGAATACACTCCGACGTCCCCGAGCTACAGCCCGA
CTTCGCCGAGCTATTCCCCGACCTCCCCGAGCTATAGCCCAACCAGCCCGACGTACAGCCCGACCACCCC
GAGCTACAGCCCAACGTCGCCGACGTATTCGCCTACCAGCCCGGTTTACACCCCGACCTCTCCGAAATAC
TCCCCTACGAGCCCGACTTACTCTCCGACTAGCCCGAAGTACTCTCCAACCTCCCCGACCTATAGCCCAA
CCAGCCCAAAGGGCAGCACCTATTCACCGACGAGCCCGGGTTACTCGCCGACCAGCCCTACCTACAGCCT
GACCAGCCCAGCGATTAGCCCGGACGATAGCGACGAAGAGAACTAATAACTCGAGCCCCCTAGCATAACC
CCTTGGGGCCTCTAAACGGGTCTTGAGGGGTTTTTTGCCCCTGAGACGCGTCAATCGAGTTCGTACCTAA
GGGCGACACCCCCTAATTAGCCCGGGCGAAAGGCCCAGTCTTTCGACTGAGCCTTTCGTTTTATTTGATG
CCTGGCAGTTCCCTACTCTCGCATGGGGAGTCCCCACACTACCATCGGCGCTACGGCGTTTCACTTCTGA
GTTCGGCATGGGGTCAGGTGGGACCACCGCGCTACTGCCGCCAGGCAAACAAGGGGTGTTATGAGCCATA
TTCAGGTATAAATGGGCTCGCGATAATGTTCAGAATTGGTTAATTGGTTGTAACACTGACCCCTATTTGT
TTATTTTTCTAAATACATTCAAATATGTATCCGCTCATGAGACAATAACCCTGATAAATGCTTCAATAAT
ATTGAAAAAGGAAGAATATGAGCCATATTCAACGGGAAACGTCGAGGCCGCGATTAAATTCCAACATGGA
TGCTGATTTATATGGGTATAAATGGGCTCGCGATAATGTCGGGCAATCAGGTGCGACAATCTATCGCTTG
TATGGGAAGCCCGATGCGCCAGAGTTGTTTCTGAAACATGGCAAAGGTAGCGTTGCCAATGATGTTACAG
ATGAGATGGTCAGACTAAACTGGCTGACGGAATTTATGCCACTTCCGACCATCAAGCATTTTATCCGTAC
TCCTGATGATGCATGGTTACTCACCACTGCGATCCCCGGAAAAACAGCGTTCCAGGTATTAGAAGAATAT
CCTGATTCAGGTGAAAATATTGTTGATGCGCTGGCAGTGTTCCTGCGCCGGTTGCACTCGATTCCTGTTT
GTAATTGTCCTTTTAACAGCGATCGCGTATTTCGCCTCGCTCAGGCGCAATCACGAATGAATAACGGTTT
GGTTGATGCGAGTGATTTTGATGACGAGCGTAATGGCTGGCCTGTTGAACAAGTCTGGAAAGAAATGCAT
AAACTTTTGCCATTCTCACCGGATTCAGTCGTCACTCATGGTGATTTCTCACTTGATAACCTTATTTTTG
ACGAGGGGAAATTAATAGGTTGTATTGATGTTGGACGAGTCGGAATCGCAGACCGATACCAGGATCTTGC
CATCCTATGGAACTGCCTCGGTGAGTTTTCTCCTTCATTACAGAAACGGCTTTTTCAAAAATATGGTATT
GATAATCCTGATATGAATAAATTGCAATTTCATTTGATGCTCGATGAGTTTTTCTAAGCGGCGCGCCATC
GAATGGCGCAAAACCTTTCGCGGTATGGCATGATAGCGCCCGGAAGAGAGTCAATTCAGGGTGGTGAATA
TGAAACCAGTAACGTTATACGATGTCGCAGAGTATGCCGGTGTCTCTTATCAGACCGTTTCCCGCGTGGT
GAACCAGGCCAGCCACGTTTCTGCGAAAACGCGGGAAAAAGTGGAAGCGGCGATGGCGGAGCTGAATTAC
ATTCCCAACCGCGTGGCACAACAACTGGCGGGCAAACAGTCGTTGCTGATTGGCGTTGCCACCTCCAGTC
TGGCCCTGCACGCGCCGTCGCAAATTGTCGCGGCGATTAAATCTCGCGCCGATCAACTGGGTGCCAGCGT
GGTGGTGTCGATGGTAGAACGAAGCGGCGTCGAAGCCTGTAAAGCGGCGGTGCACAATCTTCTCGCGCAA
CGCGTCAGTGGGCTGATCATTAACTATCCGCTGGATGACCAGGATGCCATTGCTGTGGAAGCTGCCTGCA
CTAATGTTCCGGCGTTATTTCTTGATGTCTCTGACCAGACACCCATCAACAGTATTATTTTCTCCCATGA
GGACGGTACGCGACTGGGCGTGGAGCATCTGGTCGCATTGGGTCACCAGCAAATCGCGCTGTTAGCGGGC
CCATTAAGTTCTGTCTCGGCGCGTCTGCGTCTGGCTGGCTGGCATAAATATCTCACTCGCAATCAAATTC
AGCCGATAGCGGAACGGGAAGGCGACTGGAGTGCCATGTCCGGTTTTCAACAAACCATGCAAATGCTGAA
TGAGGGCATCGTTCCCACTGCGATGCTGGTTGCCAACGATCAGATGGCGCTGGGCGCAATGCGCGCCATT
ACCGAGTCCGGGCTGCGCGTTGGTGCGAATATCTCGGTAGTGGGATACGACGATACCGAAGATAGCTCAT
GTTATATCCCGCCGTTAACCACCATCAAACAGGATTTTCGCCTGCTGGGGCAAACCAGCGTGGACCGCTT
GCTGCAACTCTCTCAGGGCCAGGCGGTGAAGGGCAATCAGCTGTTGCCAGTCTCACTGGTGAAAAGAAAA
ACCACCCTGGCGCCCAATACGCAAACCGCCTCTCCCCGCGCGTTGGCCGATTCATTAATGCAGCTGGCAC
GACAGGTTTCCCGACTGGAAAGCGGGCAGTGACTCATGACCAAAATCCCTTAACGTGAGTTACGCGCGCG
TCGTTCCACTGAGCGTCAGACCCCGTAGAAAAGATCAAAGGATCTTCTTGAGATCCTTTTTTTCTGCGCG
TAATCTGCTGCTTGCAAACAAAAAAACCACCGCTACCAGCGGTGGTTTGTTTGCCGGATCAAGAGCTACC
AACTCTTTTTCCGAAGGTAACTGGCTTCAGCAGAGCGCAGATACCAAATACTGTTCTTCTAGTGTAGCCG
TAGTTAGCCCACCACTTCAAGAACTCTGTAGCACCGCCTACATACCTCGCTCTGCTAATCCTGTTACCAG
TGGCTGCTGCCAGTGGCGATAAGTCGTGTCTTACCGGGTTGGACTCAAGACGATAGTTACCGGATAAGGC
GCAGCGGTCGGGCTGAACGGGGGGTTCGTGCACACAGCCCAGCTTGGAGCGAACGACCTACACCGAACTG
AGATACCTACAGCGTGAGCTATGAGAAAGCGCCACGCTTCCCGAAGGGAGAAAGGCGGACAGGTATCCGG
TAAGCGGCAGGGTCGGAACAGGAGAGCGCACGAGGGAGCTTCCAGGGGGAAACGCCTGGTATCTTTATAG
TCCTGTCGGGTTTCGCCACCTCTGACTTGAGCGTCGATTTTTGTGATGCTCGTCAGGGGGGCGGAGCCTA
TGGAAAAACGCCAGCAACGCGGCCTTTTTACGGTTCCTGGCCTTTTGCTGGCCTTTTGCTCACATGTTCT
TTCCTGCGTTATCCCCTGATTCTGTGGATAACCGTATTACCGCCTTTGAGTGAGCTGATACCGCTCGCCG
CAGCCGAACGACCGAGCGCAGCGAGTCAGTGAGCGAGGAAGCGGAAGGCGAGAGTAGGGAACTGCCAGGC
ATCAAACTAAGCAGAAGGCCCCTGACGGATGGCCTTTTTGCGTTTCTACAAACTCTTTCTGTGTTGTAAA
ACGACGGCCAGTCTTAAGCTCGGGCCCCCTGGGCGGTTCTGATAACGAGTAATCGTTAATCCGCAAATAA
CGTAAAAACCCGCTTCGGCGGGTTTTTTTATGGGGGGAGTTTAGGGAAAGAGCATTTGTCAGAATATTTA
AGGGCGCCTGTCACTTTGCTTGATATATGAGAATTATTTAACCTTATAAATGAGAAAAAAGCAACGCACT
TTAAATAAGATACGTTGCTTTTTCGATTGATGAACACCTATAATTAAACTATTCATCTATTATTTATGAT
TTTTTGTATATACAATATTTCTAGTTTGTTAAAGAGAATTAAGAAAATAAATCTCGAAAATAATAAAGGG
AAAATCAGTTTTTGATATCAAAATTATACATGTCAACGATAATACAAAATATAATACAAACTATAAGATG
TTATCAGTATTTATTATGCATTTAGAATAAATTTTGTGTCGCCCTTCCGCGAAAT
